>Addgene plasmid #209865 | Mito-GA | addgene full sequence | sequence record 415469 | Addgene NGS Result
ATATATGGAGTTCCGCGTTACATAACTTACGGTAAATGGCCCGCCTGGCTGACCGCCCAACGACCCCCGC
CCATTGACGTCAATAATGACGTATGTTCCCATAGTAACGCCAATAGGGACTTTCCATTGACGTCAATGGG
TGGAGTATTTACGGTAAACTGCCCACTTGGCAGTACATCAAGTGTATCATATGCCAAGTACGCCCCCTAT
TGACGTCAATGACGGTAAATGGCCCGCCTGGCATTATGCCCAGTACATGACCTTATGGGACTTTCCTACT
TGGCAGTACATCTACGTATTAGTCATCGCTATTACCATGGTGATGCGGTTTTGGCAGTACATCAATGGGC
GTGGATAGCGGTTTGACTCACGGGGATTTCCAAGTCTCCACCCCATTGACGTCAATGGGAGTTTGTTTTG
GCACCAAAATCAACGGGACTTTCCAAAATGTCGTAACAACTCCGCCCCATTGACGCAAATGGGCGGTAGG
CGTGTACGGTGGGAGGTCTATATAAGCAGAGCTGGTTTAGTGAACCGTCAGATCCGCTAGCGTGCCGCCA
CCATGGCCTCGAGAATGGTGAGCAAGAGCGAGGAGGTCATCAAAGAGTTCATGCGCTTCAAGGTGCGCTT
GGAGGGCTCCATGAACGGCCACGAGTTCGAGATCGAGGGCGAGGGCGAGGGCCGCCCTTACGAGGGCACC
CAGACCGCCAAGCTGAAGGTGACCAAGGGCGGCCCCCTGCCCTTCGCCTGGGACATCCTGTCCCCCCTGA
TCATGTACGGCTCCAAGATGTACGTGAAGCACCCCGCCGACGTCCCCGATTACATGAAGCTGTCCTTCCC
CGAGGGCTTCAAGTGGGAGCGCGTGATGCACTTCGAGGACGGCGGTCTGGTGACCGCGACACAGGACTCC
TCCCTGCAGGACGGCACGCTGATCTACAAGGTGAAGATGCGCGGCACCAACTTCCCCCCCGACGGCCCCG
TAATGCAGAAGAAGACCTTGGGCTGGGATTATGCCACCGAGCGCCTGTACCCCGAAGAAGGCGTGCTGAA
GGGCGAGCTCCTGGGGCGCCTGAAGCTGAAGGACGGCGGCCTCAACCTGGTGGAGTCCAAGACCATCTAC
ATGGCCAAGAAGCCCGTGCAACTGCCCGGCTACTACTTCGTGGACACCAAGCTGGACATCACCTCCCACA
ACGAGGACTACACCATCGTGGAACAGTACGAGCGCTCCGAGGGCCGCCACCACCTGGGGCATGGCACCGG
CAGCACCTCCGGACTCAGATCTCGAGCTAGGCCCTCACCTGGGGCTCTGTGGCTCCAGGTGGCTGTGACA
GGGGTGCTGGTAGTCACACTCCTGGTGGTGCTGTACCGGCGGCGTCTGCACTAGAAGCTTGGTAAACCGC
TGATCAGCCTCGACTGCAGTCGACGGTACCGCGGGCCCGGGATCCACCGGATCTAGATAACTGATCATAA
TCAGCCATACCACATTTGTAGAGGTTTTACTTGCTTTAAAAAACCTCCCACACCTCCCCCTGAACCTGAA
ACATAAAATGAATGCAATTGTTGTTGTTAACTTGTTTATTGCAGCTTATAATGGTTACAAATAAAGCAAT
AGCATCACAAATTTCACAAATAAAGCATTTTTTTCACTGCATTCTAGTTGTGGTTTGTCCAAACTCATCA
ATGTATCTTAACGCGTAAATTGTAAGCGTTAATATTTTGTTAAAATTCGCGTTAAATTTTTGTTAAATCA
GCTCATTTTTTAACCAATAGGCCGAAATCGGCAAAATCCCTTATAAATCAAAAGAATAGACCGAGATAGG
GTTGAGTGTTGTTCCAGTTTGGAACAAGAGTCCACTATTAAAGAACGTGGACTCCAACGTCAAAGG
[49 nt withheld, positions 1887-1935]
T
[91 nt withheld, positions 1937-2027]
G
[124 nt withheld, positions 2029-2152]
CAGGTGGCACTTTTCGGGGAAATGTGCGCGGAACCCCTATTTGTTTATTTTTCTAAATACATTCAAATAT
GTATCCGCTCATGAGACAATAACCCTGATAAATGCTTCAATAATATTGAAAAAGGAAGAGTCCTGAGGCG
GAAAGAACCAGCTGTGGAATGTGTGTCAGTTAGGGTGTGGAAAGTCCCCAGGCTCCCCAGCAGGCAGAAG
TATGCAAAGCATGCATCTCAATTAGTCAGCAACCAGGTGTGGAAAGTCCCCAGGCTCCCCAGCAGGCAGA
AGTATGCAAAGCATGCATCTCAATTAGTCAGCAACCATAGTCCCGCCCCTAACTCCGCCCATCCCGCCCC
TAACTCCGCCCAGTTCCGCCCATTCTCCGCCCCATGGCTGACTAATTTTTTTTATTTATGCAGAGGCCGA
GGCCGCCTCGGCCTCTGAGCTATTCCAGAAGTAGTGAGGAGGCTTTTTTGGAGGCCTAGGCTTTTGCAAA
GATCGATCAAGAGACAGGATGAGGATCGTTTCGCATGATTGAACAAGATGGATTGCACGCAGGTTCTCCG
GCCGCTTGGGTGGAGAGGCTATTCGGCTATGACTGGGCACAACAGACAATCGGCTGCTCTGATGCCGCCG
TGTTCCGGCTGTCAGCGCAGGGGCGCCCGGTTCTTTTTGTCAAGACCGACCTGTCCGGTGCCCTGAATGA
ACTGCAAGACGAGGCAGCGCGGCTATCGTGGCTGGCCACGACGGGCGTTCCTTGCGCAGCTGTGCTCGAC
GTTGTCACTGAAGCGGGAAGGGACTGGCTGCTATTGGGCGAAGTGCCGGGGCAGGATCTCCTGTCATCTC
ACCTTGCTCCTGCCGAGAAAGTATCCATCATGGCTGATGCAATGCGGCGGCTGCATACGCTTGATCCGGC
TACCTGCCCATTCGACCACCAAGCGAAACATCGCATCGAGCGAGCACGTACTCGGATGGAAGCCGGTCTT
GTCGATCAGGATGATCTGGACGAAGAGCATCAGGGGCTCGCGCCAGCCGAACTGTTCGCCAGGCTCAAGG
CGAGCATGCCCGACGGCGAGGATCTCGTCGTGACCCATGGCGATGCCTGCTTGCCGAATATCATGGTGGA
AAATGGCCGCTTTTCTGGATTCATCGACTGTGGCCGGCTGGGTGTGGCGGACCGCTATCAGGACATAGCG
TTGGCTACCCGTGATATTGCTGAAGAGCTTGGCGGCGAATGGGCTGACCGCTTCCTCGTGCTTTACGGTA
TCGCCGCTCCCGATTCGCAGCGCATCGCCTTCTATCGCCTTCTTGACGAGTTCTTCTGAGCGGGACTCTG
GGGTTCGAAATGACCGACCAAGCGACGCCCAACCTGCCATCACGAGATTTCGATTCCACCGCCGCCTTCT
ATGAAAGGTTGGGCTTCGGAATCGTTTTCCGGGACGCCGGCTGGATGATCCTCCAGCGCGGGGATCTCAT
GCTGGAGTTCTTCGCCCACCCTAGGGGGAGGCTAACTGAAACACGGAAGGAGACAATACCGGAAGGAACC
CGCGCTATGACGGCAATAAAAAGACAGAATAAAACGCACGGTGTTGGGTCGTTTGTTCATAAACGCGGGG
TTCGGTCCCAGGGCTGGCACTCTGTCGATACCCCACCGAGACCCCATTGGGGCCAATACGCCCGCGTTTC
TTCCTTTTCCCCACCCCACCCCCCAAGTTCGGGTGAAGGCCCAGGGCTCGCAGCCAACGTCGGGGCGGCA
GGCCCTGCCATAGCCTCAGGTTACTCATATATACTTTAGATTGATTTAAAACTTCATTTTTAATTTAAAA
GGATCTAGGTGAAGATCCTTTTTGATAATCTCATGACCAAAATCCCTTAACGTGAGTTTTCGTTCCACTG
AGCGTCAGACCCCGTAGAAAAGATCAAAGGATCTTCTTGAGATCCTTTTTTTCTGCGCGTAATCTGCTGC
TTGCAAACAAAAAAACCACCGCTACCAGCGGTGGTTTGTTTGCCGGATCAAGAGCTACCAACTCTTTTTC
CGAAGGTAACTGGCTTCAGCAGAGCGCAGATACCAAATACTGTTCTTCTAGTGTAGCCGTAGTTAGGCCA
CCACTTCAAGAACTCTGTAGCACCGCCTACATACCTCGCTCTGCTAATCCTGTTACCAGTGGCTGCTGCC
AGTGGCGATAAGTCGTGTCTTACCGGGTTGGACTCAAGACGATAGTTACCGGATAAGGCGCAGCGGTCGG
GCTGAACGGGGGGTTCGTGCACACAGCCCAGCTTGGAGCGAACGACCTACACCGAACTGAGATACCTACA
GCGTGAGCTATGAGAAAGCGCCACGCTTCCCGAAGGGAGAAAGGCGGACAGGTATCCGGTAAGCGGCAGG
GTCGGAACAGGAGAGCGCACGAGGGAGCTTCCAGGGGGAAACGCCTGGTATCTTTATAGTCCTGTCGGGT
TTCGCCACCTCTGACTTGAGCGTCGATTTTTGTGATGCTCGTCAGGGGGGCGGAGCCTATGGAAAAACGC
CAGCAACGCGGCCTTTTTACGGTTCCTGGCCTTTTGCTGGCCTTTTGCTCACATGTTCTTTCCTGCGTTA
TCCCCTGATTCTGTGGATAACCGTATTACCGCCATGCATTAGTTATTAATAGTAATCAATTACGGGGTCA
TTAGTTCATAGCCC
Features (pLannotate 1.2.2; 17 found; start..end, strand, type, name):
     16..319     +  enhancer       CMV enhancer: human cytomegalovirus immediate early enhancer
    320..523     +  promoter       CMV promoter: human cytomegalovirus (CMV) immediate early promoter
    575..1246    +  CDS            dTomato: dimeric variant of DsRed fluorescent protein (Shaner et al., 2004) mammalian codon-optimized
   1268..1288    +  misc_feature   MCS (fragment): multiple cloning site
   1289..1381    +  CDS            MAVS (fragment): MAVS_HUMAN - Also known as IPS1, KIAA1271, VISA. Experimental evidence at protein level: Swiss-Prot protein existence level 1. Required for innate immune defense against viruses (PubMed:16125763, PubMed:16127453, PubMed:16153868, PubMed:16177806, PubMed:19631370, PubMed:20451243, PubMed:23087404, PubMed:20127681, PubMed:21170385). Acts downstream of DHX33, DDX58/RIG-I and IFIH1/MDA5, which detect intracellular dsRNA produced during viral replication, to coordinate pathways leading to the activation of NF-kappa-B, IRF3 and IRF7, and to the subsequent induction of antiviral cytokines such as IFN
   1414..1445    +  misc_feature   MCS (fragment): multiple cloning site
   1462..1546    +  CDS            large T antigen (fragment): large T antigen from SV40 (simian virus 40)
   1569..1690    +  polyA_signal   SV40 poly(A) signal: SV40 polyadenylation signal
   1724..2152    -  rep_origin     f1 ori (sequence partly withheld): f1 bacteriophage origin of replication; arrow indicates direction of (+) strand synthesis
   2179..2283    +  promoter       AmpR promoter: bla
   2285..2642    +  promoter       SV40 promoter: SV40 enhancer and early promoter
   2677..3471    +  CDS            NeoR/KanR: aminoglycoside phosphotransferase from Tn5; aph(3')-II (or nptII); confers resistance to neomycin, kanamycin, and G418 (Geneticin®)
   3492..3644    +  CDS            ble (fragment): BLE_KLEPN - Experimental evidence at protein level: Swiss-Prot protein existence level 1. Binding protein with a strong affinity to the bleomycin family of antibiotics. Binds to CL990; an antimitotic-antibiotic compound. From Klebsiella pneumoniae.
   3703..3750    +  polyA_signal   HSV TK poly(A) signal: herpes simplex virus thymidine kinase polyadenylation signal (Cole and Stacy, 1985)
   3841..3857    -  polyA_signal   bGH poly(A) signal (fragment): bovine growth hormone polyadenylation signal
   4079..4667    +  rep_origin     ori: high-copy-number ColE1/pMB1/pBR322/pUC origin of replication
   4782..4826    +  enhancer       CMV enhancer (fragment): human cytomegalovirus immediate early enhancer
