[The description below was written by a language model from this plasmid's Addgene catalogue record and pLannotate feature annotations shown in this document.]
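Description:
Mito-GA is a mammalian expression plasmid built on the mEmerald-C1 backbone, in which the original mEmerald coding sequence was replaced by ddGFP A (GA), one half of a dimerization-dependent fluorescent protein pair. The synthetic GA reading frame is driven by the human cytomegalovirus immediate-early enhancer and promoter and is followed by an SV40 polyadenylation signal. The automated annotation labels this reading frame as dTomato. That label most likely reflects sequence similarity, since the dimerization-dependent fluorescent proteins were engineered from a DsRed-family dimeric scaffold, and it does not indicate a different insert. Fused at the C-terminus of GA, after a short remnant of the multiple cloning site, is a fragment of human MAVS corresponding to its tail-anchor targeting domain. This segment inserts into the mitochondrial membrane and leaves GA displayed on the cytosolic face.

The plasmid is propagated in E. coli through a high-copy ColE1/pUC-type origin and selected with kanamycin. The NeoR/KanR gene (aminoglycoside phosphotransferase from Tn5) sits behind tandem bacterial (bla) and SV40 early promoters and ends in an HSV TK polyadenylation signal, so the same marker can in principle support G418 selection in mammalian cells. An f1 origin is also present, and the small ble, bGH poly(A) and large T antigen fragments appear to be backbone remnants.

Mito-GA belongs to a toolkit for visualizing membrane contact sites. GA on its own is only weakly fluorescent and brightens when it dimerizes with its partner protein. Co-expressing Mito-GA with a partner construct anchored on another organelle should therefore produce signal where that organelle's membrane comes close to mitochondria, allowing contact-site dynamics to be imaged.
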