Addgene plasmid #209865: Mito-GA
Purpose: Dimerization dependent fluorescent protein GA anchored to cytosolic face of the mitochondrial membrane with C-terminal targeting sequence of human MAVS
Depositing lab: Sarah Cohen. Publication: Contact-FP: A Dimerization-Dependent Fluorescent Protein Toolkit for Visualizing Membrane Contact Site Dynamics. Miner GE, Smith SY, Showalter WK, So CM, Ragusa JV, Powers AE, Zanellati MC, Hsu CH, Marchan MF, Cohen S. Contact (Thousand Oaks). 2024 Feb 4;7:25152564241228911. doi: 10.1177/25152564241228911. eCollection 2024 Jan-Dec. PubMed 38327561.
Backbone
  Vector backbone: mEmerald-C1
  Vector type: Mammalian Expression
Growth in bacteria
  Bacterial resistance: Kanamycin, 50 μg/mL
  Growth temperature: 37°C
  Growth strain: DH5alpha
  Copy number: High Copy
Gene/Insert
  Gene/Insert name: ddGFP A
  Species: Synthetic
  Promoter: CMV
  Tag / fusion protein: Targeting domain of MAVS RPSPGALWLQVAVTGVLVVTLLVVLYRRRLH (C terminal on insert)
  Cloning method: Gibson Cloning
Terms and licenses: Academic/Nonprofit Terms; Industry Terms: Not Available to Industry
Depositor comments: mEmerald was replaced with ddGFP A
How to cite: Mito-GA was a gift from Sarah Cohen (Addgene plasmid # 209865 ; http://n2t.net/addgene:209865 ; RRID:Addgene_209865)
