>Addgene plasmid #209865 | Mito-GA | depositor partial sequence | sequence record 409264 | ddGFP A gene
ATGGTGAGCAAGAGCGAGGAGGTCATCAAAGAGTTCATGCGCTTCAAGGTGCGCTTGGAGGGCTCCATGA
ACGGCCACGAGTTCGAGATCGAGGGCGAGGGCGAGGGCCGCCCTTACGAGGGCACCCAGACCGCCAAGCT
GAAGGTGACCAAGGGCGGCCCCCTGCCCTTCGCCTGGGACATCCTGTCCCCCCTGATCATGTACGGCTCC
AAGATGTACGTGAAGCACCCCGCCGACGTCCCCGATTACATGAAGCTGTCCTTCCCCGAGGGCTTCAAGT
GGGAGCGCGTGATGCACTTCGAGGACGGCGGTCTGGTGACCGCGACACAGGACTCCTCCCTGCAGGACGG
CACGCTGATCTACAAGGTGAAGATGCGCGGCACCAACTTCCCCCCCGACGGCCCCGTAATGCAGAAGAAG
ACCTTGGGCTGGGATTATGCCACCGAGCGCCTGTACCCCGAAGAAGGCGTGCTGAAGGGCGAGCTCCTGG
GGCGCCTGAAGCTGAAGGACGGCGGCCTCAACCTGGTGGAGTCCAAGACCATCTACATGGCCAAGAAGCC
CGTGCAACTGCCCGGCTACTACTTCGTGGACACCAAGCTGGACATCACCTCCCACAACGAGGACTACACC
ATCGTGGAACAGTACGAGCGCTCCGAGGGCCGCCACCACCTGGGGCATGGCACCGGCAGCACC
