>Addgene plasmid #209865 | Mito-GA | depositor partial sequence | sequence record 409265 | MAVS targeting domain
AGGCCCTCACCTGGGGCTCTGTGGCTCCAGGTGGCTGTGACAGGGGTGCTGGTAGTCACACTCCTGGTGG
TGCTGTACCGGCGGCGTCTGCAC
